>Addgene plasmid #164715 | pYPQ265C | addgene full sequence | sequence record 325472 | Addgene NGS Result
TGGACCAGCCAGGACAGAAATGCCTCGACTTCGCTGCTACCCAAGGTTGCCGGGTGACGCACACCGTGGA
AACGGATGAAGGCACGAACCCAGTGGACATAAGCCTGTTCGGTTCGTAAGCTGTAATGCAAGTAGCGTAT
GCGCTCACGCAACTGGTCCAGAACCTTGACCGAACGCAGCGGTGGTAACGGCGCAGTGGCGGTTTTCATG
GCTTGTTATGACTGTTTTTTTGGGGTACAGTCTATGCCTCGGGCATCCAAGCAGCAAGCGCGTTACGCCG
TGGGTCGATGTTTGATGTTATGGAGCAGCAACGATGTTACGCAGCAGGGCAGTCGCCCTAAAACAAAGTT
AAACATTATGAGGGAAGCGGTGATCGCCGAAGTATCGACTCAACTATCAGAGGTAGTTGGCGTCATCGAG
CGCCATCTCGAACCGACGTTGCTGGCCGTACATTTGTACGGCTCCGCAGTGGATGGCGGCCTGAAGCCAC
ACAGTGATATTGATTTGCTGGTTACGGTGACCGTAAGGCTTGATGAAACAACGCGGCGAGCTTTGATCAA
CGACCTTTTGGAAACTTCGGCTTCCCCTGGAGAGAGCGAGATTCTCCGCGCTGTAGAAGTCACCATTGTT
GTGCACGACGACATCATTCCGTGGCGTTATCCAGCTAAGCGCGAACTGCAATTTGGAGAATGGCAGCGCA
ATGACATTCTTGCAGGTATCTTCGAGCCAGCCACGATCGACATTGATCTGGCTATCTTGCTGACAAAAGC
AAGAGAACATAGCGTTGCCTTGGTAGGTCCAGCGGCGGAGGAACTCTTTGATCCGGTTCCTGAACAGGAT
CTATTTGAGGCGCTAAATGAAACCTTAACGCTATGGAACTCGCCGCCCGACTGGGCTGGCGATGAGCGAA
ATGTAGTGCTTACGTTGTCCCGCATTTGGTACAGCGCAGTAACCGGCAAAATCGCGCCGAAGGATGTCGC
TGCCGACTGGGCAATGGAGCGCCTGCCGGCCCAGTATCAGCCCGTCATACTTGAAGCTAGACAGGCTTAT
CTTGGACAAGAAGAAGATCGCTTGGCCTCGCGCGCAGATCAGTTGGAAGAATTTGTCCACTACGTGAAAG
GCGAGATCACCAAGGTAGTCGGCAAATAACCCTCGAGCCACCCATGACCAAAATCCCTTAACGTGAGTTA
CGCGTCGTTCCACTGAGCGTCAGACCCCGTAGAAAAGATCAAAGGATCTTCTTGAGATCCTTTTTTTCTG
CGCGTAATCTGCTGCTTGCAAACAAAAAAACCACCGCTACCAGCGGTGGTTTGTTTGCCGGATCAAGAGC
TACCAACTCTTTTTCCGAAGGTAACTGGCTTCAGCAGAGCGCAGATACCAAATACTGTTCTTCTAGTGTA
GCCGTAGTTAGGCCACCACTTCAAGAACTCTGTAGCACCGCCTACATACCTCGCTCTGCTAATCCTGTTA
CCAGTGGCTGCTGCCAGTGGCGATAAGTCGTGTCTTACCGGGTTGGACTCAAGACGATAGTTACCGGATA
AGGCGCAGCGGTCGGGCTGAACGGGGGGTTCGTGCACACAGCCCAGCTTGGAGCGAACGACCTACACCGA
ACTGAGATACCTACAGCGTGAGCTATGAGAAAGCGCCACGCTTCCCGAAGGGAGAAAGGCGGACAGGTAT
CCGGTAAGCGGCAGGGTCGGAACAGGAGAGCGCACGAGGGAGCTTCCAGGGGGAAACGCCTGGTATCTTT
ATAGTCCTGTCGGGTTTCGCCACCTCTGACTTGAGCGTCGATTTTTGTGATGCTCGTCAGGGGGGCGGAG
CCTATGGAAAAACGCCAGCAACGCGGCCTTTTTACGGTTCCTGGCCTTTTGCTGGCCTTTTGCTCACATG
TTCTTTCCTGCGTTATCCCCTGATTCTGTGGATAACCGTATTACCGCCTTTGAGTGAGCTGATACCGCTC
GCCGCAGCCGAACGACCGAGCGCAGCGAGTCAGTGAGCGAGGAAGCGGAAGAGCGCCCAATACGCAAACC
GCCTCTCCCCGCGCGTTGGCCGATTCATTAATGCAGCTGGCACGACAGGTTTCCCGACTGGAAAGCGGGC
AGTGAGCGCAACGCAATTAATACGCGTACCGCGAGCCAGGAAGAGTTTGTAGAAACGCAAAAAGGCCATC
CGTCAGGATGGCCTTCTGCTTAGTTTGATGCCTGGCAGTTTATGGCGGGCGTCCTGCCCGCCACCCTCCG
GGCCGTTGCTTCACAACGTTCAAATCCGCTCCCGGCGGATTTGTCCTACTCAGGAGAGCGTTCACCGACA
AACAACAGATAAAACGAAAGGCCCAGTCTTCCGACTGAGCCTTTCGTTTTATTTGATGCCTGGCAGTTCC
CTACTCTCGCGTTAACGCTTGCATGGATGTTTTCCCAGTCACGACGTTGTAAAACGACGGCCAGTCTTAA
GCTCGGGCCCCAAATAATGATTTTATTTTGACTGATAGTGACCTGTTCGTTGCAACAAATTGATGAGCAA
TGCTTTTTTATAATGCCAACTTTGTACAAAAAAGCAGGCTCCGAATTCGCCCTTCATGGACTCACTTTTG
ATGAATAGGCGGGAGTTCTTGTACCAGTTTAAGAACGTGCGGTGGGCGAAAGGTCGGAGGGAAACCTACC
TTTGCTATGTGGTTAAGAGACGCGACAGCGCAACATCCTTCTCCTTGGACTTTGGATACCTTCGCAATAA
GAATGGGTGTCATGTCGAACTGTTGTTTCTCCGGTATATTAGCGATTGGGACCTGGACCCCGGCAGGTGT
TACAGGGTGACATGGTTCATATCGTGGTCTCCATGCTATGACTGCGCTAGGCATGTTGCTGATTTTCTTA
GGGGCAATCCAAACCTGAGTCTTCGCATTTTCACGGCGCGGCTGTATTTTTGTGAGGACCGCAAGGCAGA
GCCCGAGGGATTGCGCAGGCTTCATAGGGCAGGAGTCCAAATAGCTATCATGACTTTCAAAGACTATTTT
TACTGTTGGAACACGTTCGTCGAGAACCACGGACGGACGTTTAAGGCTTGGGAAGGACTGCATGAAAACA
GTGTCAGGCTCTCAAGGCAACTCCGCCGCATACTTTTGCCTTTGTACGAGGTTGACGACCTGCGCGACGC
ATTTCGGACTTCAGGTTCTGAGACCCCTGGCACAAGTGAGTCAGCAACACCCGAGTCCACCATGGATTAC
AAGGACCACGACGGGGATTACAAGGACCACGACATTGATTACAAGGATGATGATGACAAGATGGCTCCGA
AGAAGAAGAGGAAGGTTGGCATCCACGGGGTGCCAGCTGCTGACAAGAAGTACTCGATCGGCCTCGCTAT
TGGGACTAACTCTGTTGGCTGGGCCGTGATCACCGACGAGTACAAGGTGCCCTCAAAGAAGTTCAAGGTC
CTGGGCAACACCGATCGGCATTCCATCAAGAAGAATCTCATTGGCGCTCTCCTGTTCGACAGCGGCGAGA
CGGCTGAGGCTACGCGGCTCAAGCGCACCGCCCGCAGGCGGTACACGCGCAGGAAGAATCGCATCTGCTA
CCTGCAGGAGATTTTCTCCAACGAGATGGCGAAGGTTGACGATTCTTTCTTCCACAGGCTGGAGGAGTCA
TTCCTCGTGGAGGAGGATAAGAAGCACGAGCGGCATCCAATCTTCGGCAACATTGTCGACGAGGTTGCCT
ACCACGAGAAGTACCCTACGATCTACCATCTGCGGAAGAAGCTCGTGGACTCCACAGATAAGGCGGACCT
CCGCCTGATCTACCTCGCTCTGGCCCACATGATTAAGTTCAGGGGCCATTTCCTGATCGAGGGGGATCTC
AACCCGGACAATAGCGATGTTGACAAGCTGTTCATCCAGCTCGTGCAGACGTACAACCAGCTCTTCGAGG
AGAACCCCATTAATGCGTCAGGCGTCGACGCGAAGGCTATCCTGTCCGCTAGGCTCTCGAAGTCTCGGCG
CCTCGAGAACCTGATCGCCCAGCTGCCGGGCGAGAAGAAGAACGGCCTGTTCGGGAATCTCATTGCGCTC
AGCCTGGGGCTCACGCCCAACTTCAAGTCGAATTTCGATCTCGCTGAGGACGCCAAGCTGCAGCTCTCCA
AGGACACATACGACGATGACCTGGATAACCTCCTGGCCCAGATCGGCGATCAGTACGCGGACCTGTTCCT
CGCTGCCAAGAATCTGTCGGACGCCATCCTCCTGTCTGATATTCTCAGGGTGAACACCGAGATTACGAAG
GCTCCGCTCTCAGCCTCCATGATCAAGCGCTACGACGAGCACCATCAGGATCTGACCCTCCTGAAGGCGC
TGGTCAGGCAGCAGCTCCCCGAGAAGTACAAGGAGATCTTCTTCGATCAGTCGAAGAACGGCTACGCTGG
GTACATTGACGGCGGGGCCTCTCAGGAGGAGTTCTACAAGTTCATCAAGCCGATTCTGGAGAAGATGGAC
GGCACGGAGGAGCTGCTGGTGAAGCTCAATCGCGAGGACCTCCTGAGGAAGCAGCGGACATTCGATAACG
GCAGCATCCCACACCAGATTCATCTCGGGGAGCTGCACGCTATCCTGAGGAGGCAGGAGGACTTCTACCC
TTTCCTCAAGGATAACCGCGAGAAGATCGAGAAGATTCTGACTTTCAGGATCCCGTACTACGTCGGCCCA
CTCGCTAGGGGCAACTCCCGCTTCGCTTGGATGACCCGCAAGTCAGAGGAGACGATCACGCCGTGGAACT
TCGAGGAGGTGGTCGACAAGGGCGCTAGCGCTCAGTCGTTCATCGAGAGGATGACGAATTTCGACAAGAA
CCTGCCAAATGAGAAGGTGCTCCCTAAGCACTCGCTCCTGTACGAGTACTTCACAGTCTACAACGAGCTG
ACTAAGGTGAAGTATGTGACCGAGGGCATGAGGAAGCCGGCTTTCCTGTCTGGGGAGCAGAAGAAGGCCA
TCGTGGACCTCCTGTTCAAGACCAACCGGAAGGTCACGGTTAAGCAGCTCAAGGAGGACTACTTCAAGAA
GATTGAGTGCTTCGATTCGGTCGAGATCTCTGGCGTTGAGGACCGCTTCAACGCCTCCCTGGGGACCTAC
CACGATCTCCTGAAGATCATTAAGGATAAGGACTTCCTGGACAACGAGGAGAATGAGGATATCCTCGAGG
ACATTGTGCTGACACTCACTCTGTTCGAGGACCGGGAGATGATCGAGGAGCGCCTGAAGACTTACGCCCA
TCTCTTCGATGACAAGGTCATGAAGCAGCTCAAGAGGAGGAGGTACACCGGCTGGGGGAGGCTGAGCAGG
AAGCTCATCAACGGCATTCGGGACAAGCAGTCCGGGAAGACGATCCTCGACTTCCTGAAGAGCGATGGCT
TCGCGAACCGCAATTTCATGCAGCTGATTCACGATGACAGCCTCACATTCAAGGAGGATATCCAGAAGGC
TCAGGTGAGCGGCCAGGGGGACTCGCTGCACGAGCATATCGCGAACCTCGCTGGCTCGCCAGCTATCAAG
AAGGGGATTCTGCAGACCGTGAAGGTTGTGGACGAGCTGGTGAAGGTCATGGGCAGGCACAAGCCTGAGA
ACATCGTCATTGAGATGGCCCGGGAGAATCAGACCACGCAGAAGGGCCAGAAGAACTCACGCGAGAGGAT
GAAGAGGATCGAGGAGGGCATTAAGGAGCTGGGGTCCCAGATCCTCAAGGAGCACCCGGTGGAGAACACG
CAGCTGCAGAATGAGAAGCTCTACCTGTACTACCTCCAGAATGGCCGCGATATGTATGTGGACCAGGAGC
TGGATATTAACAGGCTCAGCGATTACGACGTCGATCATATCGTTCCACAGTCATTCCTGAAGGATGACTC
CATTGACAACAAGGTCCTCACCAGGTCGGACAAGAACCGGGGCAAGTCTGATAATGTTCCTTCAGAGGAG
GTCGTTAAGAAGATGAAGAACTACTGGCGCCAGCTCCTGAATGCCAAGCTGATCACGCAGCGGAAGTTCG
ATAACCTCACAAAGGCTGAGAGGGGCGGGCTCTCTGAGCTGGACAAGGCGGGCTTCATCAAGAGGCAGCT
GGTCGAGACACGGCAGATCACTAAGCACGTTGCGCAGATTCTCGACTCACGGATGAACACTAAGTACGAT
GAGAATGACAAGCTGATCCGCGAGGTGAAGGTCATCACCCTGAAGTCAAAGCTCGTCTCCGACTTCAGGA
AGGATTTCCAGTTCTACAAGGTTCGGGAGATCAACAATTACCACCATGCCCATGACGCGTACCTGAACGC
GGTGGTCGGCACAGCTCTGATCAAGAAGTACCCAAAGCTCGAGAGCGAGTTCGTGTACGGGGACTACAAG
GTTTACGATGTGAGGAAGATGATCGCCAAGTCGGAGCAGGAGATTGGCAAGGCTACCGCCAAGTACTTCT
TCTACTCTAACATTATGAATTTCTTCAAGACAGAGATCACTCTGGCCAATGGCGAGATCCGGAAGCGCCC
CCTCATCGAGACGAACGGCGAGACGGGGGAGATCGTGTGGGACAAGGGCAGGGATTTCGCGACCGTCAGG
AAGGTTCTCTCCATGCCACAAGTGAATATCGTCAAGAAGACAGAGGTCCAGACTGGCGGGTTCTCTAAGG
AGTCAATTCTGCCTAAGCGGAACAGCGACAAGCTCATCGCCCGCAAGAAGGACTGGGATCCGAAGAAGTA
CGGCGGGTTCGACAGCCCCACTGTGGCCTACTCGGTCCTGGTTGTGGCGAAGGTTGAGAAGGGCAAGTCC
AAGAAGCTCAAGAGCGTGAAGGAGCTGCTGGGGATCACGATTATGGAGCGCTCCAGCTTCGAGAAGAACC
CGATCGATTTCCTGGAGGCGAAGGGCTACAAGGAGGTGAAGAAGGACCTGATCATTAAGCTCCCCAAGTA
CTCACTCTTCGAGCTGGAGAACGGCAGGAAGCGGATGCTGGCTTCCGCTGGCGAGCTGCAGAAGGGGAAC
GAGCTGGCTCTGCCGTCCAAGTATGTGAACTTCCTCTACCTGGCCTCCCACTACGAGAAGCTCAAGGGCA
GCCCCGAGGACAACGAGCAGAAGCAGCTGTTCGTCGAGCAGCACAAGCATTACCTCGACGAGATCATTGA
GCAGATTTCCGAGTTCTCCAAGCGCGTGATCCTGGCCGACGCGAATCTGGATAAGGTCCTCTCCGCGTAC
AACAAGCACCGCGACAAGCCAATCAGGGAGCAGGCTGAGAATATCATTCATCTCTTCACCCTGACGAACC
TCGGCGCCCCTGCTGCTTTCAAGTACTTCGACACAACTATCGATCGCAAGAGGTACACAAGCACTAAGGA
GGTCCTGGACGCGACCCTCATCCACCAGTCGATTACCGGCCTCTACGAGACGCGCATCGACCTGTCTCAG
CTCGGGGGCGACAAGCGGCCAGCGGCGACGAAGAAGGCGGGGCAGGCGAAGAAGAAGAAGGGAGACGGAT
CAGGCGGGTCAACAAACCTCAGTGACATCATAGAGAAGGAAACTGGTAAGCAACTGGTTATTCAAGAGAG
CATTCTGATGCTCCCTGAGGAAGTCGAGGAAGTTATAGGAAACAAGCCTGAGAGCGATATACTCGTGCAT
ACGGCGTATGACGAGAGCACGGATGAAAATGTGATGCTCTTGACCAGCGATGCGCCAGAATATAAACCCT
GGGCACTGGTTATTCAGGACTCTAACGGGGAAAATAAAATCAAGATGCTCTCAGGTGGCTCCCCAAAGAA
GAAACGCAAGGTTTAGTGGCGGCCGCCGACGTCCGATCGTTCAAACATTTGGCAATAAAGTTTCTTAAGA
TTGAATCCTGTTGCCGGTCTTGCGATGATTATCATATAATTTCTGTTGAATTACGTTAAGCATGTAATAA
TTAACATGTAATGCATGACGTTATTTATGAGATGGGTTTTTATGATTAGAGTCCCGCAATTATACATTTA
ATACGCGATAGAAAACAAAATATAGCGCGCAAACTAGGATAAATTATCGCGCGCGGTGTCATCTATGTTA
CTAGATCGGGAATTGATCCCCCCTCGACAGCTTCCGGAAAGGGCGAATTCGCAACTTTGTATACAAAAGT
TGAACGAGAAACGTAAAATGATATAAATATCAATATATTAAATTAGATTTTGCATAAAAAACAGACTACA
TAATACTGTAAAACACAACATATCCAGTCACTATGCCATCCAGCTGATATCCCCTATAGTGAGTCGTATT
ACATGGTCATAGCTGTTTCCTGGCAGCTCTGGCCCGTGTCTCAAAATCTCTGATGTTACATTGCACAAGA
TAAAAATATATCATCATGCCTCCTC
Features (pLannotate 1.2.2; 16 found; start..end, strand, type, name):
     96..119     +  promoter       Pc promoter (fragment): intI1 (promoter lies within the coding sequence); class 1 integron promoter
    295..351     +  CDS            GmR (fragment): gentamycin acetyltransferase; aacC1; confers resistance to gentamycin
    358..1149    +  CDS            SmR: aminoglycoside adenylyltransferase (Murphy, 1985); aadA; confers resistance to spectinomycin and streptomycin
   1242..1830    +  rep_origin     ori: high-copy-number ColE1/pMB1/pBR322/pUC origin of replication
   2013..2105    +  CDS            lacI (fragment): lac repressor; lacI; The lac repressor binds to the lac operator to inhibit transcription in E. coli. This inhibition can be relieved by adding lactose or isopropyl-β-D-thiogalactopyranoside (IPTG).
   2160..2187    -  terminator     rrnB T2 terminator: transcription terminator T2 from the E. coli rrnB gene
   2319..2362    +  terminator     rrnB T1 terminator: Escherichia coli rrnB; transcription terminator T1 from the E. coli rrnB gene
   2409..2445    -  CDS            lacZα (fragment): LacZα fragment of β-galactosidase; lacZ fragment
   2461..2560    +  protein_bind   attL1: mutant version of attL; recombination site for the Gateway® LR reaction LR Clonase™
   2576..3166    +  CDS            AICDA: AICDA_HUMAN - Also known as AID. Experimental evidence at protein level: Swiss-Prot protein existence level 1. Single-stranded DNA-specific cytidine deaminase. Involved in somatic hypermutation (SHM), gene conversion, and class-switch recombination (CSR) in B-lymphocytes by deaminating C to U during transcription of Ig-variable (V) and Ig-switch (S) region DNA. Required for several crucial steps of B-cell terminal differentiation necessary for efficient antibody responses (PubMed:18722174, PubMed:21385873, PubMed:21518874, PubMed:27716525). May also play a role in the epigenetic regulation of
   3257..3276    +  CDS            2xFLAG (fragment): two tandem FLAG® epitope tags
   3332..7432    +  CDS            cas9: CAS9_STRP1 - Also known as csn1 From Streptococcus pyogenes serotype M1.
   7502..7750    +  CDS            UGI: UNGI_BPPB2 - Experimental evidence at protein level: Swiss-Prot protein existence level 1. This protein binds specifically and reversibly to the host uracil-DNA glycosylase, preventing removal of uracil residues from PBS2 DNA by the host uracil-excision repair system. From Bacillus phage PBS2 (Bacteriophage PBS2).
   7805..8057    +  terminator     NOS terminator: nopaline synthase terminator and poly(A) signal
   8102..8225    +  protein_bind   attR5: mutant version of attR; recombination site for the Gateway® LR reaction LR Clonase™
   8243..8261    -  promoter       T7 promoter: promoter for bacteriophage T7 RNA polymerase
