[The description below was written by a language model from this plasmid's Addgene catalogue record and pLannotate feature annotations shown in this document.]
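Description:
pYPQ265C is an 8,355 bp Gateway entry clone built on the pYPQ255 backbone and used to assemble plant cytosine base editor expression vectors. It is propagated in E. coli at high copy from a ColE1/pUC-type origin and selected with spectinomycin through the aadA (SmR) aminoglycoside adenylyltransferase gene. The annotation also picks up small remnants of backbone elements (fragments of a class 1 integron promoter, a gentamicin resistance gene, lacI and lacZα), along with rrnB T1 and T2 terminators upstream of the cloning region, which help insulate the insert from read-through transcription in bacteria.

The payload lies between attL1 and attR5 recombination sites and encodes the hAID-CBE_V01 editor, a fusion recorded as hAID-zCas9(D10A)-UGI. Human activation-induced cytidine deaminase (AICDA) sits at the N-terminus, followed by a linker region containing a partial FLAG-tag match, then a Streptococcus pyogenes Cas9 coding sequence carrying the D10A nickase mutation, and finally the uracil DNA glycosylase inhibitor from Bacillus phage PBS2. In this arrangement, guide RNA-directed Cas9 nickase exposes single-stranded DNA on which the deaminase converts C to U, while UGI blocks uracil excision so that the change is fixed as a C-to-T substitution. A NOS terminator provides the polyadenylation signal downstream of the fusion.

No plant promoter is annotated within the att-flanked cassette, so expression evidently depends on a promoter supplied by the destination vector. The attL1/attR5 pairing suits multisite LR recombination, in which this editor module would be combined with a second entry clone, presumably a guide RNA cassette, though the record does not name the partner plasmids. A T7 promoter lies outside attR5 in reverse orientation.
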