Addgene plasmid #164715: pYPQ265C
Purpose: Gateway entry clone (attL1 & attR5) hAID-CBE_V01 for C-T base editing
Depositing lab: Yiping Qi. Depositing organization: University of Maryland, College Park. Publication: Improved plant cytosine base editors with high editing activity, purity, and specificity. Ren Q, Sretenovic S, Liu G, Zhong Z, Wang J, Huang L, Tang X, Guo Y, Liu L, Wu Y, Zhou J, Zhao Y, Yang H, He Y, Liu S, Yin D, Mayorga R, Zheng X, Zhang T, Qi Y, Zhang Y. Plant Biotechnol J. 2021 May 27. doi: 10.1111/pbi.13635. PubMed 34042262.
Backbone
  Vector backbone: pYPQ255
  Total vector size (bp): 8355
  Vector type: Plant Expression, CRISPR ; Gateway compatible hAID-CBE_V01 entry clone
Growth in bacteria
  Bacterial resistance: Spectinomycin, 50 μg/mL
  Growth temperature: 37°C
  Growth strain: DH5alpha
  Copy number: High Copy
Gene/Insert
  Gene/Insert name: hAID-zCas9(D10A)-UGI
Terms and licenses: Academic/Nonprofit Terms; Industry Terms: Not Available to Industry
How to cite: pYPQ265C was a gift from Yiping Qi (Addgene plasmid # 164715 ; http://n2t.net/addgene:164715 ; RRID:Addgene_164715)
